Addgene plasmid #21751: MS-1 magA
Depositing lab: Elliot Meyerowitz. Depositing organization: California Institute of Technology. Publication: Physical and genetic characterization of the genome of Magnetospirillum magnetotacticum, strain MS-1. Bertani LE, Weko J, Phillips KV, Gray RF, Kirschvink JL. Gene. 2001 Feb 21. 264(2):257-63. 10.1016/S0378-1119(01)00331-6 PubMed 11250081.
Backbone
  Vector backbone: pCR2.1
  Backbone manufacturer: Invitrogen
  Backbone size w/o insert (bp): 3900
  Vector type: cloning
Growth in bacteria
  Bacterial resistance: Ampicillin, 100 μg/mL
  Growth temperature: 37°C
  Growth strain: DH5alpha
  Copy number: High Copy
Gene/Insert
  Gene/Insert name: magA
  Species: M. magnetotacticum
  Insert size (bp): 1300
  GenBank ID: AF257521
  Entrez Gene: magA
  Cloning method: TOPO Cloning; 5′ cloning site TA (destroyed during cloning); 3′ cloning site TA (destroyed during cloning)
  Sequencing primers: 5′ GAAGACGGCCATCTTCACCA; 3′ TTCTTCCAGATGAACTTGAA
Terms and licenses: Academic/Nonprofit Terms; Industry Terms: Not Available to Industry
Depositor comments: The sequence inserted into the pCR2.1 vector is larger than just the magA gene. The magA gene is preceded by 373 bp of genomic DNA and followed by 30 bp of genomic DNA. The gene contains 2 amino acid substitutions - S94L and P390S. The cloned gene was used primarily as a probe. Also see Zurkiya et al. Magn Reson Med. 2008 Jun;59(6):1225-31.
How to cite: MS-1 magA was a gift from Elliot Meyerowitz (Addgene plasmid # 21751 ; http://n2t.net/addgene:21751 ; RRID:Addgene_21751)
