[The description below was written by a language model from this plasmid's Addgene catalogue record.]
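Description:
MS-1 magA is a bacterial cloning plasmid in which a genomic fragment carrying the magA gene from Magnetospirillum magnetotacticum strain MS-1 has been inserted into the commercial pCR2.1 backbone (about 3.9 kb without insert). The fragment was introduced by TOPO TA cloning, in which a PCR product with single A overhangs is joined to the T-overhang vector, so the cloning junctions are not preserved as restriction sites. The plasmid is maintained at high copy in standard E. coli cloning strains and is selected with ampicillin. No feature table accompanies the record, so other backbone elements are not documented here.

The insert is listed at roughly 1.3 kb, but the depositor notes that the cloned sequence is larger than the magA coding region alone: the gene is preceded by 373 bp and followed by 30 bp of native genomic DNA. The cloned gene also carries two amino acid substitutions, S94L and P390S. The record does not describe any added promoter for expressing magA, nor any tags or reporters, and the orientation of the insert in the vector is not stated. This fits its classification as a cloning rather than an expression construct.

According to the depositor, the cloned gene was used primarily as a probe, in work on the physical and genetic characterization of the MS-1 genome. It can also serve as a template source for subcloning magA, a gene from a magnetotactic bacterium; the record points to later magnetic resonance work involving the gene. Anyone using it that way should take the two substitutions and the flanking genomic sequence into account.
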