>Addgene plasmid #21751 | MS-1 magA | depositor partial sequence | sequence record 9984 | Author sequence
CGTCGAGGTCATCGAAAGACGGGGGCGTCTCGTGGTCAGCCATAGGTCAGTCCTCGAAATCCCCCTTCTG
GCGCTTTGGTGCCAAAAGCGCGGGCACCATAAGGTCTGGACCCACCCGTGTCAAGGACTCAAACCGGCGA
AGCCAACACGCTGAATTGCATTGGTGAATCAGGGGGTTTGCGGGGTCGCGCCATGCCGGATGCTGCGTTG
CGGCAAGATTCTTCCCACCCAAGGGGGTGGCGTCAGGTGGGATTCGGCCACCGATCGCTTATCCCCATTT
CCGTCCCGATGATTTTCCGCCCCCCTCCAGCCGCCTCACTCTTGCAACATCCGCACTTTAGACCGTGGGC
TGCCTTCGTGTTAAGAACGTGCCATGGACCTGCATCATCCCGAACTGACCTATGCCGCCATCGTCGCCCT
GGCCGCCGTTCTGTGCGGCGGGCTGATGACGCGCCTCAAGCAACCGGCCATCGTCGGCTATATCCTGGCC
GGGGTGGTGCTGGGCCCCAGCGGCTTCGGGCTGGTGAGCAACCGCGACGCCGTGGCCACCCTGGCCGAGT
TCGGCGTGCTGATGCTGCTCTTCGTCATCGGCATGAAGCTGGACATCATCCGTTTTCTCGAAGTGTGGAA
GACGGCGGTCTTCACCACCGTTTTGCAGATCGCGGGCTCCATCGGCACGGCGCTGCTGCTGCGCCACGGT
TTGGGCTGGAACCTGGGGCTGGCGGTGGTGCTGGGCTGCGCCGTGGCGGTGTCGTCCACCGCCGTGGTGA
TCAAGGTGCTGGAATCCTCGGGCGAGTTGGAAACGCCGGTGGGGCGCACCACGCTGGGCATCCTGATTGC
CCAGGACATGGCGGTGGTCCCCATGATGCTGGTGCTGGAATCCTTCGAGACCAAGGTGTTGCTGCCCGCC
GATCTGGCCCGCGTGATCCTGTCCGTGCTGTTCCTGGTGCTGCTGTTCTGGTGGCTGTCCAAGCGCCGTA
TCGACCTGCCGCTGACCTCCCGGCTGTCGCGGGATTCCGATCTGGCCACCCTTTCCTCCCTGGCCTGGTG
CTTTGGCACGGCGGCCATTTCCGGGGTGCTGGACCTGTCGCCCGCCTATGGCGCCTTTCTGGGCGGCGTG
GTGCTGGGCAATTCCGCCCAGCGCGACATGCTCTTGAAGCGCGCCCAGCCCATCGGCAGCGTGCTGTTGA
TGGTGTTCTTCCTGTCCATCGGGTTGCTGCTTGATTTCAAGTTCATCTGGAAGAATCTGGGCACCGTTCT
CACTCTTTTAGCCATGGTGACGCTGTTCAAGACGGCGCTGAACGTCGCCGCGCTGCGTCTGGCGCGTCAG
GACTGGCCCAGCGCTTTCCTGGCCGGGGTGGCCCTGGCCCAGATCGGCGAGTTCTCGTTTTTGCTGGCCG
ATACCGGCAAGGCGGTTAAGCTGATCAGCGCCCAGGAGACCAAGCTGGTGGTGGCGGTCACCGTGCTGTC
CCTGGTGTTGTCGCCCTTCTGGCTGTTCACCATGCGGCGTATGCATCGGGTGGCGGCGGTGCATGTCCAT
TCGTTCCGCGAATTGGTCTCGCGGCTTTACGGCGACGAAGCCCGCACCGCGCGGCGGGCCCGCACCCTGG
TGCGGCGGGGCTCTTGGAGGGATGATCACAATGCCGGACCTGGCACTGGAATCTGAGATCGGGGGCATCG
TCTGCGGCATCGACGA
