>Addgene plasmid #21751 | MS-1 magA | addgene partial sequence | sequence record 27216 | 21751 with M13pUC-fwd
ATGTATACGACTCACTATAGGGCGAATTGGGCCCTCTAGATGCATGCTCGAGCGGCCGCCAGTGTGATGG
ATATCTGCAGAATTCGGCTTTCGTCGATGCCGCAGACGATGCCCCCGATCTCAGATTCCAGTGCCAGGTC
CGGCATTGTGATCATCCCTCCAAGAGCCCCGCCGCACCAGGGTGCGGGCCCGCCGCGCGGTGCGGGCTTC
GTCGCCGTAAAGCCGCGAGACCAATTCGCGGAACGAATGGACATGCACCGCCGCCACCCGATGCATACGC
CGCATGGTGAACAGCCAGAAGGGCGACAACACCAGGGACAGCACGGTGACCGCCACCACCAGCTTGGTCT
CCTGGGCGCTGATCAGCTTAACCGCCTTGCCGGTATCGGCCAGCAAAAACGAGAACTCGCCGATCTGGGC
CAGGGCCACCCCGGCCAGGAAAGCGCTGGGCCAGTCCTGACGCGCCAGACGCAGCGCGGCGACGTTCAGC
GCCGTCTTGAACAGCGTCACCATGGCTAAAAGAGTGAGAACGGTGCCCAGATTCTTCCAGATGAACTTGA
AATCAAGCAGCAA
